Addgene plasmid #239213: pLV[Exp]-Bsd-CMV>hCDK11B G579S
Purpose: Expresses CDK11B with G579S resistance mutation in mammalian cell lines
Depositing lab: Jason Sheltzer. Depositing organization: Yale University. Publication: On-target toxicity limits the efficacy of CDK11 inhibition against cancers with 1p36 deletions. Julian LA, Crozier L, Lukow D, Mishra S, Swamy A, Hagenson RA, Sennhenn P, Sausville EL, Mendelson B, Chuaqui C, Qiao L, Vasudevan A, Lin K-T, Bhatia S, Bertomeu T, Chatr-aryamontri A, Zhang L, Rees MG, Ronan MM, Roth JA, Nottoli T, Bai S, Lakshmipathi J, Muthusamy V, Van Vranken JG, Gygi SP, Thompson SL, Smith JC, Anderson K, Shah S, Bindra RS, Akerman M, Spector DL, Krainer AR, Sheltzer JM. bioRxiv 2025.08.03.668359; doi: https://doi.org/10.1101/2025.08.03.668359.
Backbone
  Vector backbone: pLV[Exp]-Bsd-CMV
  Vector type: Mammalian Expression, Lentiviral
  Selectable markers: Blasticidin
Growth in bacteria
  Bacterial resistance: Ampicillin, 100 μg/mL
  Growth temperature: 37°C
  Growth strain: NEB Stable
  Copy number: Unknown
Gene/Insert
  Gene/Insert name: cyclin dependent kinase 11B with G579S resistance mutation (alt name: CDK11B-G579S)
  Species: H. sapiens (human)
  Mutation: changed Glycine 579 to Serine
  Entrez Gene: CDK11B (a.k.a. CDC2L1, CDK11, CDK11-p110, CDK11-p46, CDK11-p58, CLK-1, PITSLREA, PK58, p58, p58CDC2L1, p58CLK-1)
Terms and licenses: Academic/Nonprofit Terms; Industry Terms: Not Available to Industry
Depositor comments: Please visit https://doi.org/10.1101/2025.08.03.668359 for bioRxiv preprint.
How to cite: pLV[Exp]-Bsd-CMV>hCDK11B G579S was a gift from Jason Sheltzer (Addgene plasmid # 239213 ; http://n2t.net/addgene:239213 ; RRID:Addgene_239213)
