[The description below was written by a language model from this plasmid's Addgene catalogue record and pLannotate feature annotations shown in this document.]
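Description:
pLV[Exp]-Bsd-CMV>hCDK11B G579S is a lentiviral mammalian expression plasmid of about 10.2 kb that delivers a mutant form of human cyclin-dependent kinase 11B. It has a third-generation, self-inactivating layout. An RSV promoter fused to a truncated HIV-1 5' LTR drives Tat-independent production of the viral genomic RNA. This is followed by the Ψ packaging signal with a gag fragment, the Rev response element for nuclear export of the unspliced transcript, and the cPPT/CTS element that aids nuclear import of the reverse-transcribed genome. A ΔU3 3' LTR inactivates the viral promoter after integration, and an SV40 poly(A) signal lies downstream of it. In bacteria the plasmid is maintained through a high-copy ColE1/pUC-type origin and selected with ampicillin via β-lactamase. An f1 origin, an SV40 origin and remnants of a lac/T7/T3 cloning region are also annotated in the backbone.

Between the LTRs, the CMV enhancer and immediate-early promoter drive the full-length CDK11B coding sequence, in which glycine 579 is changed to serine. No epitope tag is annotated. Gateway attB4, attB1 and attB2 sites flank the promoter and open reading frame, consistent with recombinational assembly of the cassette. A WPRE follows the insert to enhance transcript stability and expression. A separate mouse PGK promoter, with a tandem bacterial EM7 promoter, expresses blasticidin S deaminase so that transduced cells can be selected with blasticidin. The record describes G579S as a resistance mutation, so the construct is suited to stably expressing an inhibitor-resistant CDK11B in mammalian cell lines. The associated publication on CDK11 inhibition suggests its use in testing whether inhibitor effects are on-target.
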