Features (pLannotate 1.2.2; 32 found; start..end, strand, type, name):
      3..229     +  promoter       RSV promoter: Rous sarcoma virus enhancer/promoter
    230..410     +  LTR            5' LTR (truncated): truncated 5' long terminal repeat (LTR) from HIV-1
    457..582     +  misc_feature   HIV-1 Ψ: packaging signal of human immunodeficiency virus type 1
    566..929     +  CDS            HIV-1 gag (fragment): gag protein from human immunodeficiency virus 1; gag
   1075..1308    +  misc_feature   RRE: The Rev response element (RRE) of HIV-1 allows for Rev-dependent mRNA export from the nucleus to the cytoplasm.
   1685..1785    +  CDS            Rev (fragment): human immunodeficiency virus 1 (HIV-1) Rev protein; rev; enhances nuclear export of unspliced and incompletely spliced viral mRNAs
   1803..1920    +  misc_feature   cPPT/CTS: central polypurine tract and central termination sequence of HIV-1
   1938..1958    +  protein_bind   attB4: mutant version of attB; core recombination site for the Gateway® BP reaction BP Clonase™
   2019..2322    +  enhancer       CMV enhancer: human cytomegalovirus immediate early enhancer
   2323..2526    +  promoter       CMV promoter: human cytomegalovirus (CMV) immediate early promoter
   2548..2568    +  protein_bind   attB1: mutant version of attB; core recombination site for the Gateway® BP reaction BP Clonase™
   2578..4962    +  CDS            CDK11B: CD11B_HUMAN - Also known as CDC2L1, CDK11, PITSLREA, PK58. Experimental evidence at protein level: Swiss-Prot protein existence level 1. Plays multiple roles in cell cycle progression, cytokinesis and apoptosis. Involved in pre-mRNA splicing in a kinase activity- dependent manner. Isoform 7 may act as a negative regulator of normal cell cycle progression. From Homo sapiens (Human).
   4966..4990    -  protein_bind   attB2: mutant version of attB; recombination site for the Gateway® BP reaction BP Clonase™
   5008..5596    +  misc_feature   WPRE: woodchuck hepatitis virus posttranscriptional regulatory element
   5627..6126    +  promoter       PGK promoter: mouse phosphoglycerate kinase 1 promoter
   6136..6183    +  promoter       EM7 promoter: synthetic bacterial promoter&nbsp
   6202..6600    +  CDS            BSD: blasticidin S deaminase; Aspergillus terreus BSD; confers resistance to blasticidin
   6617..6685    +  CDS            nef (fragment): NEF_HV1Z2 - Experimental evidence at protein level: Swiss-Prot protein existence level 1. Extracellular Nef protein targets CD4(+) T-lymphocytes for apoptosis by interacting with CXCR4 surface receptors. From Human immunodeficiency virus type 1 group M subtype D (isolate Z2/CDC-Z34) (HIV-1).
   6687..6920    +  LTR            3' LTR (ΔU3): self-inactivating 3' long terminal repeat (LTR) from HIV-1
   6992..7113    +  polyA_signal   SV40 poly(A) signal: SV40 polyadenylation signal
   7153..7288    +  rep_origin     SV40 ori: SV40 origin of replication
   7309..7327    -  promoter       T7 promoter: promoter for bacteriophage T7 RNA polymerase
   7335..7490    +  CDS            lacZα (fragment): LacZα fragment of β-galactosidase; lacZ fragment
   7495..7923    +  rep_origin     f1 ori (sequence partly withheld): f1 bacteriophage origin of replication; arrow indicates direction of (+) strand synthesis
   7976..8080    +  promoter       AmpR promoter: bla
   8081..8941    +  CDS            AmpR: β-lactamase; bla; confers resistance to ampicillin, carbenicillin, and related antibiotics
   9112..9700    +  rep_origin     ori: high-copy-number ColE1/pMB1/pBR322/pUC origin of replication
   9883..9975    +  CDS            lacI (fragment): lac repressor; lacI; The lac repressor binds to the lac operator to inhibit transcription in E. coli. This inhibition can be relieved by adding lactose or isopropyl-β-D-thiogalactopyranoside (IPTG).
   9988..10009   +  protein_bind   CAP binding site: CAP binding activates transcription in the presence of cAMP. E. coli catabolite activator protein
  10024..10054   +  promoter       lac promoter: promoter for the E. coli lac operon
  10062..10078   +  protein_bind   lac operator: The lac repressor binds to the lac operator to inhibit transcription in E. coli. This inhibition can be relieved by adding lactose or isopropyl-β-D-thiogalactopyranoside (IPTG). lac repressor encoded by lacI
  10123..10141   +  promoter       T3 promoter: promoter for bacteriophage T3 RNA polymerase
>Addgene plasmid #239213 | pLV[Exp]-Bsd-CMV>hCDK11B G579S | addgene full sequence | sequence record 474401 | Addgene NGS Result
AATGTAGTCTTATGCAATACTCTTGTAGTCTTGCAACATGGTAACGATGAGTTAGCAACATGCCTTACAA
GGAGAGAAAAAGCACCGTGCATGCCGATTGGTGGAAGTAAGGTGGTACGATCGTGCCTTATTAGGAAGGC
AACAGACGGGTCTGACATGGATTGGACGAACCACTGAATTGCCGCATTGCAGAGATATTGTATTTAAGTG
CCTAGCTCGATACATAAACGGGTCTCTCTGGTTAGACCAGATCTGAGCCTGGGAGCTCTCTGGCTAACTA
GGGAACCCACTGCTTAAGCCTCAATAAAGCTTGCCTTGAGTGCTTCAAGTAGTGTGTGCCCGTCTGTTGT
GTGACTCTGGTAACTAGAGATCCCTCAGACCCTTTTAGTCAGTGTGGAAAATCTCTAGCAGTGGCGCCCG
AACAGGGACTTGAAAGCGAAAGGGAAACCAGAGGAGCTCTCTCGACGCAGGACTCGGCTTGCTGAAGCGC
GCACGGCAAGAGGCGAGGGGCGGCGACTGGTGAGTACGCCAAAAATTTTGACTAGCGGAGGCTAGAAGGA
GAGAGATGGGTGCGAGAGCGTCAGTATTAAGCGGGGGAGAATTAGATCGCGATGGGAAAAAATTCGGTTA
AGGCCAGGGGGAAAGAAAAAATATAAATTAAAACATATAGTATGGGCAAGCAGGGAGCTAGAACGATTCG
CAGTTAATCCTGGCCTGTTAGAAACATCAGAAGGCTGTAGACAAATACTGGGACAGCTACAACCATCCCT
TCAGACAGGATCAGAAGAACTTAGATCATTATATAATACAGTAGCAACCCTCTATTGTGTGCATCAAAGG
ATAGAGATAAAAGACACCAAGGAAGCTTTAGACAAGATAGAGGAAGAGCAAAACAAAAGTAAGACCACCG
CACAGCAAGCGGCCGCTGATCTTCAGACCTGGAGGAGGAGATATGAGGGACAATTGGAGAAGTGAATTAT
ATAAATATAAAGTAGTAAAAATTGAACCATTAGGAGTAGCACCCACCAAGGCAAAGAGAAGAGTGGTGCA
GAGAGAAAAAAGAGCAGTGGGAATAGGAGCTTTGTTCCTTGGGTTCTTGGGAGCAGCAGGAAGCACTATG
GGCGCAGCGTCAATGACGCTGACGGTACAGGCCAGACAATTATTGTCTGGTATAGTGCAGCAGCAGAACA
ATTTGCTGAGGGCTATTGAGGCGCAACAGCATCTGTTGCAACTCACAGTCTGGGGCATCAAGCAGCTCCA
GGCAAGAATCCTGGCTGTGGAAAGATACCTAAAGGATCAACAGCTCCTGGGGATTTGGGGTTGCTCTGGA
AAACTCATTTGCACCACTGCTGTGCCTTGGAATGCTAGTTGGAGTAATAAATCTCTGGAACAGATTTGGA
ATCACACGACCTGGATGGAGTGGGACAGAGAAATTAACAATTACACAAGCTTAATACACTCCTTAATTGA
AGAATCGCAAAACCAGCAAGAAAAGAATGAACAAGAATTATTGGAATTAGATAAATGGGCAAGTTTGTGG
AATTGGTTTAACATAACAAATTGGCTGTGGTATATAAAATTATTCATAATGATAGTAGGAGGCTTGGTAG
GTTTAAGAATAGTTTTTGCTGTACTTTCTATAGTGAATAGAGTTAGGCAGGGATATTCACCATTATCGTT
TCAGACCCACCTCCCAACCCCGAGGGGACCCGACAGGCCCGAAGGAATAGAAGAAGAAGGTGGAGAGAGA
GACAGAGACAGATCCATTCGATTAGTGAACGGATCTCGACGGTATCGCTAGCTTTTAAAAGAAAAGGGGG
GATTGGGGGGTACAGTGCAGGGGAAAGAATAGTAGACATAATAGCAACAGACATACAAACTAAAGAATTA
CAAAAACAAATTACAAAAATTCAAAATTTTACTAGTGATTATCGGATCAACTTTGTATAGAAAAGTTGTA
GTTATTAATAGTAATCAATTACGGGGTCATTAGTTCATAGCCCATATATGGAGTTCCGCGTTACATAACT
TACGGTAAATGGCCCGCCTGGCTGACCGCCCAACGACCCCCGCCCATTGACGTCAATAATGACGTATGTT
CCCATAGTAACGCCAATAGGGACTTTCCATTGACGTCAATGGGTGGAGTATTTACGGTAAACTGCCCACT
TGGCAGTACATCAAGTGTATCATATGCCAAGTACGCCCCCTATTGACGTCAATGACGGTAAATGGCCCGC
CTGGCATTATGCCCAGTACATGACCTTATGGGACTTTCCTACTTGGCAGTACATCTACGTATTAGTCATC
GCTATTACCATGGTGATGCGGTTTTGGCAGTACATCAATGGGCGTGGATAGCGGTTTGACTCACGGGGAT
TTCCAAGTCTCCACCCCATTGACGTCAATGGGAGTTTGTTTTGGCACCAAAATCAACGGGACTTTCCAAA
ATGTCGTAACAACTCCGCCCCATTGACGCAAATGGGCGGTAGGCGTGTACGGTGGGAGGTCTATATAAGC
AGAGCTGGTTTAGTGAACCGTCAGATCCAAGTTTGTACAAAAAAGCAGGCTGCCACCATGGGTGATGAAA
AGGACTCTTGGAAAGTGAAAACTTTAGATGAAATTCTTCAGGAAAAGAAACGAAGGAAGGAACAAGAGGA
GAAAGCAGAGATAAAACGCTTAAAAAATTCTGATGACCGGGATTCCAAGCGGGATTCCCTTGAGGAGGGG
GAGCTGAGAGATCACCGCATGGAGATCACAATAAGGAACTCCCCGTATAGAAGAGAAGACTCTATGGAAG
ACAGAGGAGAAGAAGATGATTCTTTGGCCATCAAACCACCCCAGCAAATGTCTCGGAAAGAAAAAGCTCA
TCACAGAAAAGATGAAAAGAGAAAAGAGAAACGTAGGCATCGTAGCCATTCAGCAGAAGGGGGGAAGCAT
GCTAGAGTGAAAGAAAAAGAAAGAGAGCACGAACGTCGGAAACGGCATCGAGAAGAACAGGATAAAGCTC
GCCGGGAATGGGAAAGACAGAAGAGAAGGGAGATGGCAAGGGAGCATTCCAGGAGAGAAAGGGACCGCTT
GGAGCAGTTAGAAAGGAAGCGGGAGCGGGAGCGCAAGATGCGGGAGCAGCAGAAGGAGCAGCGGGAGCAG
AAGGAGCGCGAGCGGCGGGCAGAGGAGCGGCGCAAGGAGCGGGAGGCCCGCAGGGAAGTGTCTGCACATC
ACCGAACGATGAGAGAGGACTACAGCGACAAAGTGAAAGCCAGCCACTGGAGTCGCAGCCCGCCTCGGCC
GCCGCGGGAGCGGTTCGAGTTGGGAGACGGCCGGAAGCCAGGTGAGGCCAGGCCGGCGCCTGCGCAGAAG
CCAGCACAGTTAAAAGAAGAGAAAATGGAAGAAAGGGACCTGCTGTCCGACTTACAGGACATCAGCGACA
GCGAGAGGAAGACCAGCTCGGCCGAGTCCTCGTCAGCGGAATCAGGCTCAGGTTCTGAGGAAGAAGAGGA
GGAGGAGGAAGAGGAGGAGGAGGAAGGGAGCACCAGTGAAGAATCAGAGGAGGAGGAGGAGGAAGAGGAA
GAGGAGGAGGAGGAGACCGGCAGCAACTCTGAGGAGGCATCAGAGCAGTCTGCCGAAGAAGTAAGTGAGG
AAGAAATGAGTGAAGATGAAGAACGAGAAAATGAAAACCACCTCTTGGTTGTTCCAGAGTCACGGTTCGA
CCGAGATTCCGGGGAGAGTGAAGAAGCAGAGGAAGAAGTGGGTGAGGGAACGCCGCAGAGCAGCGCCCTG
ACAGAGGGCGACTATGTGCCCGACTCCCCTGCCCTGTCGCCCATCGAGCTCAAGCAGGAGCTGCCCAAGT
ACCTGCCGGCCCTGCAGGGCTGCCGGAGCGTCGAGGAGTTCCAGTGCCTGAACAGGATCGAGGAGGGCAC
CTATGGAGTGGTCTACAGAGCAAAAGACAAGAAAACAGATGAAATTGTGGCTCTAAAGCGGCTGAAGATG
GAGAAGGAGAAGGAGGGCTTCCCGATCACGTCGCTGAGGGAGATCAACACCATCCTCAAGGCCCAGCATC
CCAACATCGTCACCGTTAGAGAGATTGTGGTGGGCAGCAACATGGACAAGATCTACATCGTGATGAACTA
TGTGGAGCACGACCTCAAGAGCCTGATGGAGACCATGAAACAGCCCTTCCTGCCAGGGGAGGTGAAGACC
CTGATGATCCAGCTGCTGCGTGGGGTGAAACACCTGCACGACAACTGGATCCTGCACCGTGACCTCAAGA
CGTCCAACCTGCTGCTGAGCCACGCCGGCATCCTCAAGGTGAGTGACTTCGGGCTGGCGCGGGAGTACGG
ATCCCCTCTGAAGGCCTACACCCCGGTCGTGGTGACCCTGTGGTACCGCGCCCCAGAGCTGCTGCTTGGT
GCCAAGGAATACTCCACGGCCGTGGACATGTGGTCAGTGGGTTGCATCTTCGGGGAGCTGCTGACTCAGA
AGCCTCTGTTCCCCGGGAAGTCAGAAATCGATCAGATCAACAAGGTGTTCAAGGATCTGGGGACCCCTAG
TGAGAAAATCTGGCCCGGCTACAGCGAGCTCCCAGCAGTCAAGAAGATGACCTTCAGCGAGCACCCCTAC
AACAACCTCCGCAAGCGCTTCGGGGCTCTGCTCTCAGACCAGGGCTTCGACCTCATGAACAAGTTCCTGA
CCTACTTCCCCGGGAGGAGGATCAGCGCTGAGGACGGCCTCAAGCATGAGTATTTCCGCGAGACCCCCCT
CCCCATCGACCCCTCCATGTTCCCCACGTGGCCCGCCAAGAGCGAGCAGCAGCGTGTGAAGCGGGGCACC
AGCCCGAGGCCCCCTGAGGGAGGCCTGGGCTACAGCCAGCTGGGTGACGACGACCTGAAGGAGACGGGCT
TCCACCTTACCACCACGAACCAGGGGGCCTCTGCCGCGGGCCCCGGCTTCAGCCTCAAGTTCTGAACCCA
GCTTTCTTGTACAAAGTGGTGATAATCGAATTCCGATAATCAACCTCTGGATTACAAAATTTGTGAAAGA
TTGACTGGTATTCTTAACTATGTTGCTCCTTTTACGCTATGTGGATACGCTGCTTTAATGCCTTTGTATC
ATGCTATTGCTTCCCGTATGGCTTTCATTTTCTCCTCCTTGTATAAATCCTGGTTGCTGTCTCTTTATGA
GGAGTTGTGGCCCGTTGTCAGGCAACGTGGCGTGGTGTGCACTGTGTTTGCTGACGCAACCCCCACTGGT
TGGGGCATTGCCACCACCTGTCAGCTCCTTTCCGGGACTTTCGCTTTCCCCCTCCCTATTGCCACGGCGG
AACTCATCGCCGCCTGCCTTGCCCGCTGCTGGACAGGGGCTCGGCTGTTGGGCACTGACAATTCCGTGGT
GTTGTCGGGGAAGCTGACGTCCTTTCCATGGCTGCTCGCCTGTGTTGCCACCTGGATTCTGCGCGGGACG
TCCTTCTGCTACGTCCCTTCGGCCCTCAATCCAGCGGACCTTCCTTCCCGCGGCCTGCTGCCGGCTCTGC
GGCCTCTTCCGCGTCTTCGCCTTCGCCCTCAGACGAGTCGGATCTCCCTTTGGGCCGCCTCCCCGCATCG
GGAATTCCCGCGGTTCGAATTCTACCGGGTAGGGGAGGCGCTTTTCCCAAGGCAGTCTGGAGCATGCGCT
TTAGCAGCCCCGCTGGGCACTTGGCGCTACACAAGTGGCCTCTGGCCTCGCACACATTCCACATCCACCG
GTAGGCGCCAACCGGCTCCGTTCTTTGGTGGCCCCTTCGCGCCACCTTCTACTCCTCCCCTAGTCAGGAA
GTTCCCCCCCGCCCCGCAGCTCGCGTCGTGCAGGACGTGACAAATGGAAGTAGCACGTCTCACTAGTCTC
GTGCAGATGGACAGCACCGCTGAGCAATGGAAGCGGGTAGGCCTTTGGGGCAGCGGCCAATAGCAGCTTT
GCTCCTTCGCTTTCTGGGCTCAGAGGCTGGGAAGGGGTGGGTCCGGGGGCGGGCTCAGGGGCGGGCTCAG
GGGCGGGGCGGGCGCCCGAAGGTCCTCCGGAGGCCCGGCATTCTGCACGCTTCAAAAGCGCACGTCTGCC
GCGCTGTTCTCCTCTTCCTCATCTCCGGGCCTTTCGACCTCACGTGTTGACAATTAATCATCGGCATAGT
ATATCGGCATAGTATAATACGACAAGGTGAGGAACTAAACCATGGCCAAGCCTTTGTCTCAAGAAGAATC
CACCCTCATTGAAAGAGCAACGGCTACAATCAACAGCATCCCCATCTCTGAAGACTACAGCGTCGCCAGC
GCAGCTCTCTCTAGCGACGGCCGCATCTTCACTGGTGTCAATGTATATCATTTTACTGGGGGACCTTGTG
CAGAACTCGTGGTGCTGGGCACTGCTGCTGCTGCGGCAGCTGGCAACCTGACTTGTATCGTCGCGATCGG
AAATGAGAACAGGGGCATCTTGAGCCCCTGCGGACGGTGCCGACAGGTGCTTCTCGATCTGCATCCTGGG
ATCAAAGCCATAGTGAAGGACAGTGATGGACAGCCGACGGCAGTTGGGATTCGTGAATTGCTGCCCTCTG
GTTATGTGTGGGAGGGCTAAGCACAATTCGAGCTCGGTACCTTTAAGACCAATGACTTACAAGGCAGCTG
TAGATCTTAGCCACTTTTTAAAAGAAAAGGGGGGACTGGAAGGGCTAATTCACTCCCAACGAAGACAAGA
TCTGCTTTTTGCTTGTACTGGGTCTCTCTGGTTAGACCAGATCTGAGCCTGGGAGCTCTCTGGCTAACTA
GGGAACCCACTGCTTAAGCCTCAATAAAGCTTGCCTTGAGTGCTTCAAGTAGTGTGTGCCCGTCTGTTGT
GTGACTCTGGTAACTAGAGATCCCTCAGACCCTTTTAGTCAGTGTGGAAAATCTCTAGCAGTAGTAGTTC
ATGTCATCTTATTATTCAGTATTTATAACTTGCAAAGAAATGAATATCAGAGAGTGAGAGGAACTTGTTT
ATTGCAGCTTATAATGGTTACAAATAAAGCAATAGCATCACAAATTTCACAAATAAAGCATTTTTTTCAC
TGCATTCTAGTTGTGGTTTGTCCAAACTCATCAATGTATCTTATCATGTCTGGCTCTAGCTATCCCGCCC
CTAACTCCGCCCATCCCGCCCCTAACTCCGCCCAGTTCCGCCCATTCTCCGCCCCATGGCTGACTAATTT
TTTTTATTTATGCAGAGGCCGAGGCCGCCTCGGCCTCTGAGCTATTCCAGAAGTAGTGAGGAGGCTTTTT
TGGAGGCCTAGGGACGTACCCAATTCGCCCTATAGTGAGTCGTATTACGCGCGCTCACTGGCCGTCGTTT
TACAACGTCGTGACTGGGAAAACCCTGGCGTTACCCAACTTAATCGCCTTGCAGCACATCCCCCTTTCGC
CAGCTGGCGTAATAGCGAAGAGGCCCGCACCGATCGCCCTTCCCAACAGTTGCGCAGCCTGAATGGCGAA
TGGG
[124 nt withheld, positions 7495-7618]
C
[91 nt withheld, positions 7620-7710]
A
[49 nt withheld, positions 7712-7760]
CCTTTGACGTTGGAGTCCACGTTCTTT
[37 nt withheld, positions 7788-7824]
ACCCTATCTCGGTCTATTCTTTTGATTTATAAGGGATTTTGCCGATTTCGGCCTATTGGTTAAAAAATGA
GCTGATTTAACAAAAATTTAACGCGAATTTTAACAAAATATTAACGCTTACAATTTAGGTGGCACTTTTC
GGGGAAATGTGCGCGGAACCCCTATTTGTTTATTTTTCTAAATACATTCAAATATGTATCCGCTCATGAG
ACAATAACCCTGATAAATGCTTCAATAATATTGAAAAAGGAAGAGTATGAGTATTCAACATTTCCGTGTC
GCCCTTATTCCCTTTTTTGCGGCATTTTGCCTTCCTGTTTTTGCTCACCCAGAAACGCTGGTGAAAGTAA
AAGATGCTGAAGATCAGTTGGGTGCACGAGTGGGTTACATCGAACTGGATCTCAACAGCGGTAAGATCCT
TGAGAGTTTTCGCCCCGAAGAACGTTTTCCAATGATGAGCACTTTTAAAGTTCTGCTATGTGGCGCGGTA
TTATCCCGTATTGACGCCGGGCAAGAGCAACTCGGTCGCCGCATACACTATTCTCAGAATGACTTGGTTG
AGTACTCACCAGTCACAGAAAAGCATCTTACGGATGGCATGACAGTAAGAGAATTATGCAGTGCTGCCAT
AACCATGAGTGATAACACTGCGGCCAACTTACTTCTGACAACGATCGGAGGACCGAAGGAGCTAACCGCT
TTTTTGCACAACATGGGGGATCATGTAACTCGCCTTGATCGTTGGGAACCGGAGCTGAATGAAGCCATAC
CAAACGACGAGCGTGACACCACGATGCCTGTAGCAATGGCAACAACGTTGCGCAAACTATTAACTGGCGA
ACTACTTACTCTAGCTTCCCGGCAACAATTAATAGACTGGATGGAGGCGGATAAAGTTGCAGGACCACTT
CTGCGCTCGGCCCTTCCGGCTGGCTGGTTTATTGCTGATAAATCTGGAGCCGGTGAGCGTGGGTCTCGCG
GTATCATTGCAGCACTGGGGCCAGATGGTAAGCCCTCCCGTATCGTAGTTATCTACACGACGGGGAGTCA
GGCAACTATGGATGAACGAAATAGACAGATCGCTGAGATAGGTGCCTCACTGATTAAGCATTGGTAACTG
TCAGACCAAGTTTACTCATATATACTTTAGATTGATTTAAAACTTCATTTTTAATTTAAAAGGATCTAGG
TGAAGATCCTTTTTGATAATCTCATGACCAAAATCCCTTAACGTGAGTTTTCGTTCCACTGAGCGTCAGA
CCCCGTAGAAAAGATCAAAGGATCTTCTTGAGATCCTTTTTTTCTGCGCGTAATCTGCTGCTTGCAAACA
AAAAAACCACCGCTACCAGCGGTGGTTTGTTTGCCGGATCAAGAGCTACCAACTCTTTTTCCGAAGGTAA
CTGGCTTCAGCAGAGCGCAGATACCAAATACTGTTCTTCTAGTGTAGCCGTAGTTAGGCCACCACTTCAA
GAACTCTGTAGCACCGCCTACATACCTCGCTCTGCTAATCCTGTTACCAGTGGCTGCTGCCAGTGGCGAT
AAGTCGTGTCTTACCGGGTTGGACTCAAGACGATAGTTACCGGATAAGGCGCAGCGGTCGGGCTGAACGG
GGGGTTCGTGCACACAGCCCAGCTTGGAGCGAACGACCTACACCGAACTGAGATACCTACAGCGTGAGCT
ATGAGAAAGCGCCACGCTTCCCGAAGAGAGAAAGGCGGACAGGTATCCGGTAAGCGGCAGGGTCGGAACA
GGAGAGCGCACGAGGGAGCTTCCAGGGGGAAACGCCTGGTATCTTTATAGTCCTGTCGGGTTTCGCCACC
TCTGACTTGAGCGTCGATTTTTGTGATGCTCGTCAGGGGGGCGGAGCCTATGGAAAAACGCCAGCAACGC
GGCCTTTTTACGGTTCCTGGCCTTTTGCTGGCCTTTTGCTCACATGTTCTTTCCTGCGTTATCCCCTGAT
TCTGTGGATAACCGTATTACCGCCTTTGAGTGAGCTGATACCGCTCGCCGCAGCCGAACGACCGAGCGCA
GCGAGTCAGTGAGCGAGGAAGCGGAAGAGCGCCCAATACGCAAACCGCCTCTCCCCGCGCGTTGGCCGAT
TCATTAATGCAGCTGGCACGACAGGTTTCCCGACTGGAAAGCGGGCAGTGAGCGCAACGCAATTAATGTG
AGTTAGCTCACTCATTAGGCACCCCAGGCTTTACACTTTATGCTTCCGGCTCGTATGTTGTGTGGAATTG
TGAGCGGATAACAATTTCACACAGGAAACAGCTATGACCATGATTACGCCAAGCGCGCAATTAACCCTCA
CTAAAGGGAACAAAAGCTGGAGCTGCAAGCTT
